>Addgene plasmid #64876 | pCDH-EF1-FHC-POLQ-S1977P | depositor full sequence | sequence record 152228 | pCDH-EF1-FHC-POLQ-S1977P sequence 15473 bps
ACGCGTGTAGTCTTATGCAATACTCTTGTAGTCTTGCAACATGGTAACGATGAGTTAGCAACATGCCTTA
CAAGGAGAGAAAAAGCACCGTGCATGCCGATTGGTGGAAGTAAGGTGGTACGATCGTGCCTTATTAGGAA
GGCAACAGACGGGTCTGACATGGATTGGACGAACCACTGAATTGCCGCATTGCAGAGATATTGTATTTAA
GTGCCTAGCTCGATACAATAAACGGGTCTCTCTGGTTAGACCAGATCTGAGCCTGGGAGCTCTCTGGCTA
ACTAGGGAACCCACTGCTTAAGCCTCAATAAAGCTTGCCTTGAGTGCTTCAAGTAGTGTGTGCCCGTCTG
TTGTGTGACTCTGGTAACTAGAGATCCCTCAGACCCTTTTAGTCAGTGTGGAAAATCTCTAGCAGTGGCG
CCCGAACAGGGACCTGAAAGCGAAAGGGAAACCAGAGCTCTCTCGACGCAGGACTCGGCTTGCTGAAGCG
CGCACGGCAAGAGGCGAGGGGCGGCGACTGGTGAGTACGCCAAAAATTTTGACTAGCGGAGGCTAGAAGG
AGAGAGATGGGTGCGAGAGCGTCAGTATTAAGCGGGGGAGAATTAGATCGCGATGGGAAAAAATTCGGTT
AAGGCCAGGGGGAAAGAAAAAATATAAATTAAAACATATAGTATGGGCAAGCAGGGAGCTAGAACGATTC
GCAGTTAATCCTGGCCTGTTAGAAACATCAGAAGGCTGTAGACAAATACTGGGACAGCTACAACCATCCC
TTCAGACAGGATCAGAAGAACTTAGATCATTATATAATACAGTAGCAACCCTCTATTGTGTGCATCAAAG
GATAGAGATAAAAGACACCAAGGAAGCTTTAGACAAGATAGAGGAAGAGCAAAACAAAAGTAAGACCACC
GCACAGCAAGCGGCCACTGATCTTCAGACCTGGAGGAGGAGATATGAGGGACAATTGGAGAAGTGAATTA
TATAAATATAAAGTAGTAAAAATTGAACCATTAGGAGTAGCACCCACCAAGGCAAAGAGAAGAGTGGTGC
AGAGAGAAAAAAGAGCAGTGGGAATAGGAGCTTTGTTCCTTGGGTTCTTGGGAGCAGCAGGAAGCACTAT
GGGCGCAGCCTCAATGACGCTGACGGTACAGGCCAGACAATTATTGTCTGGTATAGTGCAGCAGCAGAAC
AATTTGCTGAGGGCTATTGAGGCGCAACAGCATCTGTTGCAACTCACAGTCTGGGGCATCAAGCAGCTCC
AGGCAAGAATCCTGGCTGTGGAAAGATACCTAAAGGATCAACAGCTCCTGGGGATTTGGGGTTGCTCTGG
AAAACTCATTTGCACCACTGCTGTGCCTTGGAATGCTAGTTGGAGTAATAAATCTCTGGAACAGATTTGG
AATCACACGACCTGGATGGAGTGGGACAGAGAAATTAACAATTACACAAGCTTAATACACTCCTTAATTG
AAGAATCGCAAAACCAGCAAGAAAAGAATGAACAAGAATTATTGGAATTAGATAAATGGGCAAGTTTGTG
GAATTGGTTTAACATAACAAATTGGCTGTGGTATATAAAATTATTCATAATGATAGTAGGAGGCTTGGTA
GGTTTAAGAATAGTTTTTGCTGTACTTTCTATAGTGAATAGAGTTAGGCAGGGATATTCACCATTATCGT
TTCAGACCCACCTCCCAACCCCGAGGGGACCCGACAGGCCCGAAGGAATAGAAGAAGAAGGTGGAGAGAG
AGACAGAGACAGATCCATTCGATTAGTGAACGGATCTCGACGGTATCGGTTAACTTTTAAAAGAAAAGGG
GGGATTGGGGGGTACAGTGCAGGGGAAAGAATAGTAGACATAATAGCAACAGACATACAAACTAAAGAAT
TACAAAAACAAATTACAAAATTCAAAATTTTATCGATACTAGTGGATCTGCGATCGCTCCGGTGCCCGTC
AGTGGGCAGAGCGCACATCGCCCACAGTCCCCGAGAAGTTGGGGGGAGGGGTCGGCAATTGAACGGGTGC
CTAGAGAAGGTGGCGCGGGGTAAACTGGGAAAGTGATGTCGTGTACTGGCTCCGCCTTTTTCCCGAGGGT
GGGGGAGAACCGTATATAAGTGCAGTAGTCGCCGTGAACGTTCTTTTTCGCAACGGGTTTGCCGCCAGAA
CACAGCTGAAGCTTCGAGGGGCTCGCATCTCTCCTTCACGCGCCCGCCGCCCTACCTGAGGCCGCCATCC
ACGCCGGTTGAGTCGCGTTCTGCCGCCTCCCGCCTGTGGTGCCTCCTGAACTGCGTCCGCCGTCTAGGTA
AGTTTAAAGCTCAGGTCGAGACCGGGCCTTTGTCCGGCGCTCCCTTGGAGCCTACCTAGACTCAGCCGGC
TCTCCACGCTTTGCCTGACCCTGCTTGCTCAACTCTACGTCTTTGTTTCGTTTTCTGTTCTGCGCCGTTA
CAGATCCAAGCTGTGACCGGCGCCTACTCTAGAGCTAGCGAATTCGAATTTAAATCGGATCCTAGCACCA
TGAATCTTCTGCGTCGGAGTGGGAAACGGCGGCGTTCAGAATCAGGCTCAGATTCGTTCTCGGGAAGCGG
CGGTGACAGCAGTGCCAGCCCCCAGTTCCTCTCCGGGTCCGTGCTGAGCCCGCCGCCCGGCCTTGGTCGC
TGCCTGAAGGCCGCAGCTGCAGGAGAATGCAAGCCTACAGTTCCTGACTACGAAATAGACAAGCTACTAT
TGGCAAACTGGGGACTTCCTAAAGCAGTTCTGGAAAAATACCACAGTTTTGGTGTAAAAAAGATGTTTGA
ATGGCAGGCAGAGTGCCTTTTGCTTGGACAAGTCCTGGAAGGAAAGAATTTAGTTTATTCAGCTCCTACA
AGTGCTGGGAAGACTCTTGTGGCAGAATTACTTATTTTGAAGCGGGTTTTGGAAATGCGGAAGAAAGCTT
TGTTTATTCTTCCCTTTGTTTCTGTGGCTAAAGAGAAGAAATACTACCTCCAGAGTCTGTTTCAGGAAGT
AGGAATAAAAGTAGACGGTTATATGGGCAGCACCTCTCCATCAAGGCATTTCTCTTCATTGGATATTGCA
GTCTGCACAATTGAGAGAGCCAATGGTCTGATCAATCGCCTCATAGAGGAAAATAAGATGGATCTGTTAG
GAATGGTGGTTGTGGATGAATTACATATGCTGGGAGACTCTCACCGAGGGTATCTGCTGGAACTTTTGCT
GACCAAGATTTGCTATATTACTCGGAAATCAGCATCTTGTCAGGCAGATCTAGCCAGTTCTCTGTCTAAT
GCTGTGCAAATCGTTGGCATGAGTGCTACCCTTCCTAATTTGGAGCTTGTGGCTTCCTGGTTGAATGCTG
AACTCTACCATACCGACTTTCGCCCTGTACCGCTTTTGGAGTCAGTAAAAGTTGGAAATTCCATATATGA
CTCTTCAATGAAACTTGTGAGGGAATTTGAGCCCATGCTTCAAGTGAAGGGAGATGAGGACCATGTTGTT
AGCTTATGTTATGAGACGATTTGTGATAACCATTCAGTATTACTTTTTTGTCCATCAAAGAAATGGTGTG
AGAAGCTGGCAGATATCATTGCTCGAGAGTTTTATAATCTACATCATCAAGCTGAGGGATTGGTGAAACC
CTCTGAATGCCCACCAGTAATTCTGGAACAAAAAGAACTCCTGGAAGTGATGGATCAGTTAAGACGGTTG
CCTTCAGGACTGGACTCTGTATTACAGAAAACTGTACCATGGGGAGTAGCATTTCATCATGCAGGTCTTA
CTTTTGAGGAGAGGGATATCATTGAAGGAGCCTTTCGTCAAGGTCTCATTCGAGTCTTGGCGGCAACTTC
TACTCTTTCTTCTGGGGTGAATTTACCTGCACGTCGTGTGATTATTCGAACCCCTATTTTTGGTGGTCGA
CCTCTAGATATTCTTACTTATAAGCAGATGGTTGGTCGTGCTGGCAGGAAAGGAGTGGACACAGTAGGCG
AGAGTATCTTAATTTGTAAGAACTCTGAGAAATCAAAAGGCATAGCTCTCCTTCAGGGTTCTCTAAAGCC
TGTTCGCAGCTGTCTGCAAAGACGAGAAGGAGAAGAAGTAACTGGCAGCATGATACGAGCTATTCTGGAG
ATAATAGTTGGTGGAGTGGCAAGTACATCACAAGATATGCATACTTATGCTGCCTGCACATTTTTGGCTG
CAAGTATGAAAGAAGGGAAGCAAGGAATTCAGAGAAATCAAGAGTCTGTTCAGCTTGGAGCGATTGAGGC
CTGTGTGATGTGGCTACTAGAAAATGAATTCATCCAGAGTACAGAAGCCAGTGATGGAACAGAAGGAAAG
GTGTATCATCCAACACATCTTGGTTCGGCCACTCTTTCTTCTTCACTTTCTCCAGCTGATACTTTAGATA
TTTTTGCTGACCTGCAAAGAGCAATGAAGGGCTTTGTTTTAGAGAATGATCTTCATATTCTCTATCTGGT
TACACCTATGTTTGAGGATTGGACTACTATTGATTGGTATCGATTTTTCTGTTTATGGGAGAAGTTGCCA
ACTTCAATGAAAAGGGTGGCAGAGCTAGTGGGAGTTGAAGAGGGGTTCTTGGCCCGTTGTGTGAAAGGAA
AAGTAGTAGCCAGAACTGAGAGACAGCATCGACAAATGGCCATCCATAAAAGGTTTTTCACCAGTCTTGT
GCTATTAGATTTAATCAGTGAAGTTCCCTTAAGGGAAATAAATCAGAAATATGGATGCAATCGTGGGCAG
ATTCAATCTTTGCAACAGTCAGCTGCTGTTTATGCAGGGATGATTACAGTATTTTCCAACCGTCTGGGCT
GGCACAACATGGAACTACTACTTTCCCAATTTCAGAAGCGTCTTACGTTTGGCATCCAGAGGGAGCTGTG
TGACCTGGTTCGGGTATCCTTACTAAATGCTCAGAGAGCCAGGGTTCTCTATGCTTCTGGCTTTCATACT
GTGGCAGACCTTGCTAGAGCAAATATTGTGGAGGTGGAGGTGATTCTGAAAAATGCTGTGCCTTTCAAAA
GTGCCCGGAAGGCAGTGGATGAGGAAGAGGAAGCAGTTGAAGAACGTCGCAATATGCGAACTATCTGGGT
GACTGGCAGAAAAGGTTTAACTGAAAGGGAAGCAGCAGCCCTTATAGTGGAAGAAGCCAGAATGATTCTG
CAGCAGGACTTAGTTGAAATGGGAGTGCAATGGAATCCATGTGCCCTGTTACATTCTAGTACATGCTCAT
TGACTCATAGTGAGTCCGAAGTAAAGGAACACACATTTATATCCCAAACTAAGAGTTCTTATAAAAAATT
AACATCAAAGAACAAAAGTAACACAATATTTAGTGATTCTTATATTAAGCATTCACCAAATATAGTGCAA
GACTTAAATAAAAGTAGAGAGCATACAAGTTCCTTTAATTGTAATTTCCAGAATGGGAATCAAGAACATC
AGAGATGTTCCATTTTCAGAGCAAGAAAACGGGCCTCTTTAGATATAAATAAAGAGAAGCCAGGAGCCTC
TCAGAATGAGGGGAAAACAAGTGATAAGAAAGTTGTTCAGACTTTTTCACAGAAAACAAAAAAGGCACCT
TTGAATTTCAATTCAGAAAAGATGAGCAGAAGTTTTCGATCTTGGAAACGTAGAAAGCATCTAAAGCGAT
CTAGGGACAGCAGCCCCCTGAAAGACTCTGGAGCGTGTAGAATCCATTTACAAGGACAGACTCTGTCTAA
TCCTAGTCTTTGTGAAGACCCGTTTACCTTAGATGAGAAGAAAACGGAATTTAGAAATTCAGGGCCATTT
GCTAAAAATGTATCTTTGAGTGGTAAGGAAAAAGATAATAAAACATCATTCCCATTACAAATAAAGCAAA
ATTGTTCATGGAACATAACACTAACTAATGATAATTTTGTGGAGCATATTGTCACAGGATCTCAGAGTAA
AAATGTGACTTGTCAGGCCACTAGTGTGGTTAGTGAAAAGGGCAGAGGAGTAGCTGTTGAGGCAGAAAAA
ATAAATGAAGTGCTGATACAAAATGGTTCAAAAAACCAGAATGTTTATATGAAACACCATGACATCCATC
CAATTAACCAGTACCTGCGAAAGCAATCTCATGAACAGACAAGCACTATTACCAAACAGAAAAATATAAT
AGAGAGACAAATGCCCTGTGAAGCAGTCAGTAGTTACATAAATAGAGACTCAAATGTTACTATCAATTGT
GAAAGGATAAAGCTTAATACAGAGGAAAATAAACCAAGTCATTTTCAGGCATTAGGAGATGATATAAGCA
GAACTGTGATACCCAGTGAAGTACTTCCATCAGCTGGAGCATTTAGCAAATCAGAAGGCCAGCATGAGAA
TTTTCTAAATATTTCTAGACTACAAGAAAAAACAGGTACTTATACAACAAACAAAACTAAAAATAATCAT
GTTTCTGACTTAGGTTTAGTCCTCTGTGATTTTGAAGATAGTTTCTATCTGGATACTCAGTCAGAGAAAA
TAATACAACAGATGGCAACTGAAAATGCCAAACTAGGAGCAAAGGACACCAACCTGGCAGCAGGGATAAT
GCAGAAGAGCTTAGTCCAACAGAACTCAATGAACTCTTTTCAGAAGGAGTGTCACATTCCTTTTCCTGCT
GAACAGCACCCTCTAGGAGCGACTAAGATAGATCATTTGGACCTTAAGACTGTAGGTACTATGAAACAAA
GCAGTGATTCACATGGGGTTGATATCCTGACTCCAGAAAGCCCGATTTTCCATTCTCCAATACTATTGGA
GGAAAATGGTCTTTTTTTAAAAAAGAATGAAGTTTCTGTTACTGATTCACAATTAAATAGTTTTCTTCAA
GGTTATCAAACACAAGAAACTGTGAAACCAGTTATACTTCTGATTCCTCAAAAGAGAACTCCCACTGGTG
TAGAAGGAGAATGTCTTCCAGTTCCTGAAACAAGTTTGAATATGAGTGATAGTTTACTATTTGATAGCTT
CAGTGATGACTATCTAGTAAAAGAACAATTACCTGATATGCAAATGAAAGAACCCCTTCCTTCAGAAGTA
ACATCAAACCATTTTAGTGATTCTCTGTGTCTACAAGAAGACCTAATTAAAAAATCAAATGTAAATGAGA
ATCAAGATACCCACCAGCAGTTGACTTGTTCCAATGATGAATCTATTATATTTTCAGAAATGGATTCTGT
TCAGATGGTTGAAGCTTTGGACAATGTGGATATATTTCCTGTCCAAGAGAAGAATCATACTGTAGTATCT
CCTAGAGCATTAGAACTAAGTGATCCAGTACTTGATGAGCACCACCAAGGTGATCAAGATGGAGGAGATC
AAGATGAAAGGGCTGAAAAATCAAAATTAACTGGGACCAGGCAAAATCATTCATTCATTTGGTCAGGGGC
ATCATTTGATCTAAGTCCAGGACTGCAAAGGATTTTAGATAAAGTATCCAGTCCTCTAGAAAATGAAAAG
CTAAAATCAATGACTATAAACTTTTCCAGTTTGAATAGAAAAAATACAGAGTTAAATGAAGAACAAGAAG
TTATTTCAAACTTGGAGACAAAACAAGTGCAGGGAATTTCATTTTCTTCTAATAATGAAGTAAAAAGCAA
GATTGAGATGCTAGAAAACAATGCCAATCATGATGAAACCTCATCCCTCTTACCTCGTAAAGAAAGTAAT
ATAGTTGATGATAATGGTCTCATTCCTCCTACACCCATTCCAACATCTGCTTCTAAGCTGACATTTCCAG
GGATTCTTGAAACACCTGTAAACCCTTGGAAAACTAATAATGTTTTACAACCTGGTGAAAGTTATTTATT
TGGCTCACCTTCAGATATTAAAAACCACGATTTAAGTCCAGGGAGTAGAAATGGGTTCAAAGACAACAGC
CCTATTAGTGACACAAGCTTTTCACTTCAGTTATCACAGGATGGATTACAGTTAACTCCAGCCTCAAGCA
GTTCAGAAAGTTTGTCCATAATTGATGTAGCAAGTGACCAAAATCTTTTCCAAACATTCATTAAGGAGTG
GCGGTGCAAAAAGCGATTTTCCATCTCACTGGCTTGTGAAAAGATTAGAAGTTTGACATCTTCTAAAACT
GCTACTATTGGCAGTAGGTTTAAGCAAGCTAGCTCACCTCAGGAAATTCCTATTAGAGATGATGGATTTC
CCATTAAAGGTTGTGATGACACCTTGGTGGTTGGACTGGCAGTATGCTGGGGTGGAAGGGATGCCTATTA
TTTTTCACTGCAGAAGGAACAAAAGCATTCTGAAATTAGTGCCAGTTTGGTTCCACCTTCTTTAGATCCA
AGCCTGACTTTGAAAGACAGGATGTGGTACCTTCAATCTTGCTTGCGAAAGGAATCTGATAAAGAATGTT
CTGTTGTCATCTATGACTTCATCCAGAGCTATAAAATTCTTCTTCTTCCTTGTGGCATCTCCTTGGAGCA
AAGTTATGAAGATCCTAAGGTGGCATGCTGGTTACTAGATCCAGATTCTCAGGAGCCGACTCTTCATAGC
ATAGTTACCAGTTTTCTTCCTCATGAGCTTCCACTCCTAGAAGGGATGGAGACCAGCCAAGGGATTCAAA
GCCTGGGGCTAAATGCTGGCAGTGAGCATTCTGGGCGATACAGAGCATCTGTGGAGTCCATTCTCATCTT
CAACTCTATGAATCAGCTCAACTCTTTGTTGCAGAAGGAAAACCTTCAAGATGTTTTCCGTAAGGTGGAA
ATGCCCTCTCAGTACTGCTTGGCCTTGCTAGAACTAAATGGAATTGGCTTTAGTACTGCAGAATGTGAAA
GTCAGAAACATATAATGCAAGCCAAGCTGGATGCAATTGAGACCCAGGCCTATCAACTAGCTGGCCACAG
TTTTTCTTTCACCAGTTCAGATGACATCGCTGAGGTTTTATTTTTGGAATTGAAGTTGCCCCCAAATAGA
GAGATGAAAAACCAAGGCAGCAAGAAAACTCTGGGTTCTACCAGAAGAGGGATTGACAATGGACGCAAGC
TAAGGCTGGGAAGACAGTTCAGCACTAGTAAGGACGTTTTAAATAAATTAAAGGCATTACATCCTTTACC
AGGCTTGATATTAGAATGGAGAAGAATCACTAATGCTATTACCAAAGTGGTCTTTCCCCTTCAGCGGGAA
AAGTGTCTTAATCCTTTTCTTGGAATGGAAAGAATCTATCCTGTATCACAGTCGCACACTGCTACAGGAC
GAATAACCTTTACAGAACCAAATATTCAGAATGTGCCAAGAGATTTTGAAATCAAAATGCCAACACTAGT
AGGAGAAAGCCCACCTTCTCAAGCTGTAGGCAAAGGCCTACTTCCCATGGGCAGAGGAAAATATAAGAAG
GGTTTCAGCGTGAATCCTAGATGCCAGGCACAGATGGAGGAGAGAGCTGCAGACAGAGGAATGCCATTTT
CAATTAGCATGCGACATGCCTTTGTGCCTTTCCCAGGTGGTTCAATACTGGCTGCTGACTACTCTCAGCT
TGAACTGAGGATCTTGGCTCATTTATCCCATGATCGTCGTCTCATTCAAGTGTTAAACACTGGAGCTGAT
GTTTTCAGGAGCATTGCAGCAGAGTGGAAGATGATTGAGCCAGAGTCTGTTGGGGATGATCTGAGGCAGC
AGGCAAAACAGATTTGCTATGGGATCATTTATGGAATGGGAGCTAAATCTTTGGGAGAGCAGATGGGCAT
TAAAGAAAATGATGCTGCATGCTATATTGACTCCTTCAAATCCAGATACACAGGGATTAATCAATTCATG
ACAGAGACAGTGAAGAATTGTAAAAGAGACGGATTTGTTCAGACCATTTTGGGAAGGCGTAGATATTTGC
CAGGAATCAAAGACAACAACCCTTATCGTAAAGCTCACGCTGAGCGTCAAGCTATCAACACAATAGTCCA
AGGATCAGCAGCTGATATTGTCAAAATAGCCACAGTTAACATTCAGAAGCAATTAGAGACCTTCCACTCA
ACCTTCAAATCCCATGGTCATCGAGAGGGTATGCTCCAAAGTGACCGAACAGGATTGTCACGAAAGAGAA
AACTGCAAGGGATGTTCTGCCCAATCAGAGGAGGCTTCTTCATCCTTCAACTCCATGATGAACTCCTATA
TGAAGTGGCAGAAGAAGATGTTGTTCAGGTAGCTCAGATTGTCAAGAATGAAATGGAAAGTGCTGTAAAA
CTGTCTGTGAAATTGAAAGTGAAAGTGAAAATAGGCGCCAGCTGGGGAGAGCTAAAGGACTTTGATGTGG
CGGCCGCTGGAGGAGACTACAAGGACGACGATGACAAGTCGGCCGCTGGAGGATACCCCTACGACGTGCC
CGACTACGCCTAGGGCCGCGCCCCTCTCCCTCCCCCCCCCCTAACGTTACTGGCCGAAGCCGCTTGGAAT
AAGGCCGGTGTGCGTTTGTCTATATGTTATTTTCCACCATATTGCCGTCTTTTGGCAATGTGAGGGCCCG
GAAACCTGGCCCTGTCTTCTTGACGAGCATTCCTAGGGGTCTTTCCCCTCTCGCCAAAGGAATGCAAGGT
CTGTTGAATGTCGTGAAGGAAGCAGTTCCTCTGGAAGCTTCTTGAAGACAAACAACGTCTGTAGCGACCC
TTTGCAGGCAGCGGAACCCCCCACCTGGCGACAGGTGCCTCTGCGGCCAAAAGCCACGTGTATAAGATAC
ACCTGCAAAGGCGGCACAACCCCAGTGCCACGTTGTGAGTTGGATAGTTGTGGAAAGAGTCAAATGGCTC
TCCTCAAGCGTATTCAACAAGGGGCTGAAGGATGCCCAGAAGGTACCCCATTGTATGGGATCTGATCTGG
GGCCTCGGTGCACATGCTTTACATGTGTTTAGTCGAGGTTAAAAAAACGTCTAGGCCCCCCGAACCACGG
GGACGTGGTTTTCCTTTGAAAAACACGATAATACCTCCGGAATGACCGAGTACAAGCCCACGGTGCGCCT
CGCCACCCGCGACGACGTCCCCAGGGCCGTACGCACCCTCGCCGCCGCGTTCGCCGACTACCCCGCCACG
CGCCACACCGTCGATCCGGACCGCCACATCGAGCGGGTCACCGAGCTGCAAGAACTCTTCCTCACGCGCG
TCGGGCTCGACATCGGCAAGGTGTGGGTCGCGGACGACGGCGCCGCGGTGGCGGTCTGGACCACGCCGGA
GAGCGTCGAAGCGGGGGCGGTGTTCGCCGAGATCGGCCCGCGCATGGCCGAGTTGAGCGGTTCCCGGCTG
GCCGCGCAGCAACAGATGGAAGGCCTCCTGGCGCCGCACCGGCCCAAGGAGCCCGCGTGGTTCCTGGCCA
CCGTCGGCGTCTCGCCCGACCACCAGGGCAAGGGTCTGGGCAGCGCCGTCGTGCTCCCCGGAGTGGAGGC
GGCCGAGCGCGCCGGGGTGCCCGCCTTCCTGGAGACCTCCGCGCCCCGCAACCTCCCCTTCTACGAGCGG
CTCGGCTTCACCGTCACCGCCGACGTCGAGGTGCCCGAAGGACCGCGCACCTGGTGCATGACCCGCAAGC
CCGGTGCCTAGGTCGACAATCAACCTCTGGATTACAAAATTTGTGAAAGATTGACTGGTATTCTTAACTA
TGTTGCTCCTTTTACGCTATGTGGATACGCTGCTTTAATGCCTTTGTATCATGCTATTGCTTCCCGTATG
GCTTTCATTTTCTCCTCCTTGTATAAATCCTGGTTGCTGTCTCTTTATGAGGAGTTGTGGCCCGTTGTCA
GGCAACGTGGCGTGGTGTGCACTGTGTTTGCTGACGCAACCCCCACTGGTTGGGGCATTGCCACCACCTG
TCAGCTCCTTTCCGGGACTTTCGCTTTCCCCCTCCCTATTGCCACGGCGGAACTCATCGCCGCCTGCCTT
GCCCGCTGCTGGACAGGGGCTCGGCTGTTGGGCACTGACAATTCCGTGGTGTTGTCGGGGAAATCATCGT
CCTTTCCTTGGCTGCTCGCCTGTGTTGCCACCTGGATTCTGCGCGGGACGTCCTTCTGCTACGTCCCTTC
GGCCCTCAATCCAGCGGACCTTCCTTCCCGCGGCCTGCTGCCGGCTCTGCGGCCTCTTCCGCGTCTTCGC
CTTCGCCCTCAGACGAGTCGGATCTCCCTTTGGGCCGCCTCCCCGCCTGGTACCTTTAAGACCAATGACT
TACAAGGCAGCTGTAGATCTTAGCCACTTTTTAAAAGAAAAGGGGGGACTGGAAGGGCTAATTCACTCCC
AACGAAAATAAGATCTGCTTTTTGCTTGTACTGGGTCTCTCTGGTTAGACCAGATCTGAGCCTGGGAGCT
CTCTGGCTAACTAGGGAACCCACTGCTTAAGCCTCAATAAAGCTTGCCTTGAGTGCTTCAAGTAGTGTGT
GCCCGTCTGTTGTGTGACTCTGGTAACTAGAGATCCCTCAGACCCTTTTAGTCAGTGTGGAAAATCTCTA
GCAGTAGTAGTTCATGTCATCTTATTATTCAGTATTTATAACTTGCAAAGAAATGAATATCAGAGAGTGA
GAGGAACTTGTTTATTGCAGCTTATAATGGTTACAAATAAAGCAATAGCATCACAAATTTCACAAATAAA
GCATTTTTTTCACTGCATTCTAGTTGTGGTTTGTCCAAACTCATCAATGTATCTTATCATGTCTGGCTCT
AGCTATCCCGCCCCTAACTCCGCCCAGTTCCGCCCATTCTCCGCCCCATGGCTGACTAATTTTTTTTATT
TATGCAGAGGCCGAGGCCGCCTCGGCCTCTGAGCTATTCCAGAAGTAGTGAGGAGGCTTTTTTGGAGGCC
TAGACTTTTGCAGAGACGGCCCAAATTCGTAATCATGGTCATAGCTGTTTCCTGTGTGAAATTGTTATCC
GCTCACAATTCCACACAACATACGAGCCGGAAGCATAAAGTGTAAAGCCTGGGGTGCCTAATGAGTGAGC
TAACTCACATTAATTGCGTTGCGCTCACTGCCCGCTTTCCAGTCGGGAAACCTGTCGTGCCAGCTGCATT
AATGAATCGGCCAACGCGCGGGGAGAGGCGGTTTGCGTATTGGGCGCTCTTCCGCTTCCTCGCTCACTGA
CTCGCTGCGCTCGGTCGTTCGGCTGCGGCGAGCGGTATCAGCTCACTCAAAGGCGGTAATACGGTTATCC
ACAGAATCAGGGGATAACGCAGGAAAGAACATGTGAGCAAAAGGCCAGCAAAAGGCCAGGAACCGTAAAA
AGGCCGCGTTGCTGGCGTTTTTCCATAGGCTCCGCCCCCCTGACGAGCATCACAAAAATCGACGCTCAAG
TCAGAGGTGGCGAAACCCGACAGGACTATAAAGATACCAGGCGTTTCCCCCTGGAAGCTCCCTCGTGCGC
TCTCCTGTTCCGACCCTGCCGCTTACCGGATACCTGTCCGCCTTTCTCCCTTCGGGAAGCGTGGCGCTTT
CTCATAGCTCACGCTGTAGGTATCTCAGTTCGGTGTAGGTCGTTCGCTCCAAGCTGGGCTGTGTGCACGA
ACCCCCCGTTCAGCCCGACCGCTGCGCCTTATCCGGTAACTATCGTCTTGAGTCCAACCCGGTAAGACAC
GACTTATCGCCACTGGCAGCAGCCACTGGTAACAGGATTAGCAGAGCGAGGTATGTAGGCGGTGCTACAG
AGTTCTTGAAGTGGTGGCCTAACTACGGCTACACTAGAAGGACAGTATTTGGTATCTGCGCTCTGCTGAA
GCCAGTTACCTTCGGAAAAAGAGTTGGTAGCTCTTGATCCGGCAAACAAACCACCGCTGGTAGCGGTGGT
TTTTTTGTTTGCAAGCAGCAGATTACGCGCAGAAAAAAAGGATCTCAAGAAGATCCTTTGATCTTTTCTA
CGGGGTCTGACGCTCAGTGGAACGAAAACTCACGTTAAGGGATTTTGGTCATGAGATTATCAAAAAGGAT
CTTCACCTAGATCCTTTTAAATTAAAAATGAAGTTTTAAATCAATCTAAAGTATATATGAGTAAACTTGG
TCTGACAGTTACCAATGCTTAATCAGTGAGGCACCTATCTCAGCGATCTGTCTATTTCGTTCATCCATAG
TTGCCTGACTCCCCGTCGTGTAGATAACTACGATACGGGAGGGCTTACCATCTGGCCCCAGTGCTGCAAT
GATACCGCGAGACCCACGCTCACCGGCTCCAGATTTATCAGCAATAAACCAGCCAGCCGGAAGGGCCGAG
CGCAGAAGTGGTCCTGCAACTTTATCCGCCTCCATCCAGTCTATTAATTGTTGCCGGGAAGCTAGAGTAA
GTAGTTCGCCAGTTAATAGTTTGCGCAACGTTGTTGCCATTGCTACAGGCATCGTGGTGTCACGCTCGTC
GTTTGGTATGGCTTCATTCAGCTCCGGTTCCCAACGATCAAGGCGAGTTACATGATCCCCCATGTTGTGC
AAAAAAGCGGTTAGCTCCTTCGGTCCTCCGATCGTTGTCAGAAGTAAGTTGGCCGCAGTGTTATCACTCA
TGGTTATGGCAGCACTGCATAATTCTCTTACTGTCATGCCATCCGTAAGATGCTTTTCTGTGACTGGTGA
GTACTCAACCAAGTCATTCTGAGAATAGTGTATGCGGCGACCGAGTTGCTCTTGCCCGGCGTCAATACGG
GATAATACCGCGCCACATAGCAGAACTTTAAAAGTGCTCATCATTGGAAAACGTTCTTCGGGGCGAAAAC
TCTCAAGGATCTTACCGCTGTTGAGATCCAGTTCGATGTAACCCACTCGTGCACCCAACTGATCTTCAGC
ATCTTTTACTTTCACCAGCGTTTCTGGGTGAGCAAAAACAGGAAGGCAAAATGCCGCAAAAAAGGGAATA
AGGGCGACACGGAAATGTTGAATACTCATACTCTTCCTTTTTCAATATTATTGAAGCATTTATCAGGGTT
ATTGTCTCATGAGCGGATACATATTTGAATGTATTTAGAAAAATAAACAAATAGGGGTTCCGCGCACATT
TCCCCGAAAAGTGCCACCTGACGTCTAAGAAACCATTATTATCATGACATTAACCTATAAAAATAGGCGT
ATCACGAGGCCCTTTCGTCTCGCGCGTTTCGGTGATGACGGTGAAAACCTCTGACACATGCAGCTCCCGG
AGACGGTCACAGCTTGTCTGTAAGCGGATGCCGGGAGCAGACAAGCCCGTCAGGGCGCGTCAGCGGGTGT
TGGCGGGTGTCGGGGCTGGCTTAACTATGCGGCATCAGAGCAGATTGTACTGAGAGTGCACCATATGCGG
TGTGAAATACCGCACAGATGCGTAAGGAGAAAATACCGCATCAGGCGCCATTCGCCATTCAGGCTGCGCA
ACTGTTGGGAAGGGCGATCGGTGCGGGCCTCTTCGCTATTACGCCAGCTGGCGAAAGGGGGATGTGCTGC
AAGGCGATTAAGTTGGGTAACGCCAGGGTTTTCCCAGTCACGACGTTGTAAAACGACGGCCAGTGCCAAG
CTG
Features (pLannotate 1.2.2; 28 found; start..end, strand, type, name):
      6..227     +  promoter       RSV promoter: Rous sarcoma virus enhancer/promoter
    234..414     +  LTR            5' LTR (truncated): truncated 5' long terminal repeat (LTR) from HIV-1
    458..583     +  misc_feature   HIV-1 Ψ: packaging signal of human immunodeficiency virus type 1
    567..905     +  CDS            HIV-1 gag (fragment): gag protein from human immunodeficiency virus 1; gag
   1025..1361    +  ncRNA          RRE: Accession: RF00036 - HIV Rev response element
   1686..1786    +  CDS            Rev (fragment): human immunodeficiency virus 1 (HIV-1) Rev protein; rev; enhances nuclear export of unspliced and incompletely spliced viral mRNAs
   1805..1921    +  misc_feature   cPPT/CTS: central polypurine tract and central termination sequence of HIV-1
   1964..2175    +  promoter       EF-1α core promoter: core promoter for human elongation factor EF-1α
   2188..2456    +  LTR            5' LTR (truncated): truncated 5' long terminal repeat (LTR) from human T-cell leukemia virus (HTLV) type 1
   2520..10289   +  CDS            POLQ: DPOLQ_HUMAN - Also known as POLH From Homo sapiens (Human).
  10308..10328   +  CDS            FLAG (fragment): FLAG® epitope tag, followed by an enterokinase cleavage site
  10381..10953   +  misc_feature   IRES: internal ribosome entry site (IRES) of the encephalomyocarditis virus (EMCV)
  10962..11559   +  CDS            PuroR (fragment): puromycin N-acetyltransferase; pac from Streptomyces; confers resistance to puromycin
  11568..12156   +  misc_feature   WPRE: woodchuck hepatitis virus posttranscriptional regulatory element
  12151..12258   +  CDS            nef (fragment): NEF_SIVS4 - Experimental evidence at protein level: Swiss-Prot protein existence level 1. Interferes with TCR signaling from the cell membrane. Interacts with CD247/TCRZ (TCR zeta chain) and exert potent down- regulation of cell surface TCR/CD3 complexes. From Simian immunodeficiency virus (isolate F236/smH4) (SIV-sm) (Simian immunodeficiency virus sooty mangabey monkey).
  12283..12463   +  LTR            5' LTR (truncated): truncated 5' long terminal repeat (LTR) from HIV-1
  12535..12656   +  polyA_signal   SV40 poly(A) signal: SV40 polyadenylation signal
  12675..12810   +  rep_origin     SV40 ori: SV40 origin of replication
  12870..12892   -  protein_bind   lac operator (fragment): The lac repressor binds to the lac operator to inhibit transcription in E. coli. This inhibition can be relieved by adding lactose or isopropyl-β-D-thiogalactopyranoside (IPTG). lac repressor encoded by lacI
  12896..12926   -  promoter       lac promoter: promoter for the E. coli lac operon
  12941..12962   -  protein_bind   CAP binding site: CAP binding activates transcription in the presence of cAMP. E. coli catabolite activator protein
  12975..13067   -  CDS            lacI (fragment): lac repressor; lacI; The lac repressor binds to the lac operator to inhibit transcription in E. coli. This inhibition can be relieved by adding lactose or isopropyl-β-D-thiogalactopyranoside (IPTG).
  13250..13838   -  rep_origin     ori: high-copy-number ColE1/pMB1/pBR322/pUC origin of replication
  14009..14869   -  CDS            AmpR: β-lactamase; bla; confers resistance to ampicillin, carbenicillin, and related antibiotics
  14870..14974   -  promoter       AmpR promoter: bla
  15069..15104   +  CDS            rop (fragment): Rop protein, which maintains plasmids at low copy number; rop
  15206..15305   +  misc_feature   bom (fragment): basis of mobility region from pBR322
  15311..15465   -  CDS            lacZα (fragment): LacZα fragment of β-galactosidase; lacZ fragment
