[The description below was written by a language model from this plasmid's Addgene catalogue record and pLannotate feature annotations shown in this document.]
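Description:
pCDH-EF1-FHC-POLQ-S1977P is a lentiviral mammalian expression plasmid built on the pCDH-EF1-FHC backbone and carrying human POLQ (DNA polymerase theta) with an S1977P substitution, which the record describes as mimicking the chaos1 mutation. It is propagated in E. coli through a high-copy ColE1/pUC-type origin with ampicillin selection (AmpR). The catalogue lists a total size of 15,236 bp, whereas the depositor's full sequence used for annotation is 15,473 nt. The record does not explain this discrepancy.

The transfer cassette has an HIV-1-based design. An RSV promoter fused to a truncated 5' LTR drives genomic RNA production in packaging cells. It is followed by the Ψ packaging signal with a gag fragment, the Rev response element for nuclear export of unspliced RNA, and the cPPT/CTS, which aids nuclear import. A second truncated HIV-1 LTR closes the proviral region, and an SV40 poly(A) signal and SV40 origin lie downstream of it.

Internally, an EF-1α core promoter coupled to an HTLV-1 LTR segment drives the roughly 7.8 kb POLQ open reading frame, cloned between BamHI and NotI sites. The backbone supplies C-terminal FLAG and HA tags, although the annotation detected only a FLAG fragment. An EMCV IRES then allows translation of puromycin N-acetyltransferase from the same transcript, linking drug selection to transgene expression. A WPRE enhances transcript stability and expression.

The construct is intended for producing lentivirus to stably express epitope-tagged mutant POLQ in mammalian cells. This suits comparison with wild-type POLQ in studies of chromosomal instability and DNA repair.
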