Addgene plasmid #64876: pCDH-EF1-FHC-POLQ-S1977P
Purpose: lentiviral expression of human POLQ S1977P mutant (mimicks the chaos1 mutation)
Depositing lab: Richard Wood. Depositing organization: University of Texas MD Anderson Cancer Center. Publication: Mechanism of suppression of chromosomal instability by DNA polymerase POLQ. Yousefzadeh MJ, Wyatt DW, Takata K, Mu Y, Hensley SC, Tomida J, Bylund GO, Doublie S, Johansson E, Ramsden DA, McBride KM, Wood RD. PLoS Genet. 2014 Oct 2;10(10):e1004654. doi: 10.1371/journal.pgen.1004654. eCollection 2014 Oct. PGENETICS-D-14-01461 PubMed 25275444.
Backbone
  Vector backbone: pCDH-EF1-FHC
  Backbone manufacturer: Wood Lab, Addgene plasmid 64874
  Total vector size (bp): 15236
  Vector type: Mammalian Expression, Lentiviral
  Selectable markers: Puromycin
Growth in bacteria
  Bacterial resistance: Ampicillin, 100 μg/mL
  Growth temperature: 30°C
  Growth strain: DH5alpha
  Copy number: Unknown
Gene/Insert
  Gene/Insert name: POLQ
  Species: H. sapiens (human)
  Mutation: S1977P, mimicking the chaos1 mutation
  Entrez Gene: POLQ (a.k.a. PRO0327)
  Promoter: EF1alpha
  Tag / fusion protein: FLAG (C terminal on backbone); HA (C terminal on backbone)
  Cloning method: Restriction Enzyme; 5′ cloning site BamHI (not destroyed); 3′ cloning site NotI (not destroyed)
  Sequencing primers: 5′ EF1a-F_alt (gccgtgaacgttctttttc); 3′ IRES-R (CCTCACATTGCCAAAAGACG)
Terms and licenses: Academic/Nonprofit Terms; Industry Terms: Not Available to Industry
How to cite: pCDH-EF1-FHC-POLQ-S1977P was a gift from Richard Wood (Addgene plasmid # 64876 ; http://n2t.net/addgene:64876 ; RRID:Addgene_64876)
