>Addgene plasmid #64876 | pCDH-EF1-FHC-POLQ-S1977P | addgene partial sequence | sequence record 142683 | EF1a-R 5'-CACGGCGACTACTGCACTTA-3'
TACACGACATCACTTTCCCAGTTTACCCCGCGCCACCTTCTCTAGGCACCCGTTCAATTGCCGACCCCTC
CCCCCAACTTCTCGGGGACTGTGGGCGATGTGCGCTCTGCCCACTGACGGGCACCGGAGCGATCGCAGAT
CCACTAGTATCGATAAAATTTTGAATTTTGTAATTTGTTTTTGTAATTCTTTAGTTTGTATGTCTGTTGC
TATTATGTCTACTATTCTTTCCCCTGCACTGTACCCCCCAATCCCCCCTTTTCTTTTAAAAGTTAACCGA
TACCGTCGAGATCCGTTCACTAATCGAATGGATCTGTCTCTGTCTCTCTCTCCACCTTCTTCTTCTATTC
CTTCGGGCCTGTCGGGTCCCCTCGGGGTTGGGAGGTGGGTCTGAAACGATAATGGTGAATATCCCTGCCT
AACTCTATTCACTATAGAAAGTACAGCAAAAACTATTCTTAAACCTACCAAGCCTCCTACTATCATTATG
AATAATTTTATATACCACAGCCAATTTGTTATGTTAAACCAATTCCACAAACTTGCCCATTTATCTAATT
CCAATAATTCTTGTTCATTCTTTTCTTGCTGGTTTTGCGATTCTTCAATTAAGGAGTGTATTAAGCTTGT
GTAATTGTTAATTTCTCTGTCCCACTCCATCCAGGTCGTGTGATTCCAAATCTGTTCCAGAGATTTATTA
CTCCAACTAGCATTCCAAGGCACAGCAGTGGTGCAA
