>Addgene plasmid #64876 | pCDH-EF1-FHC-POLQ-S1977P | addgene partial sequence | sequence record 142931 | hPOLQ-F1 5'-GCCAGTTTGGTTCCACCTT-3'
AAGGAATCTGATAAAGAATGTTCTGTTGTCATCTATGACTTCATCCAGAGCTATAAAATTCTTCTTCTTC
CTTGTGGCATCTCCTTGGAGCAAAGTTATGAAGATCCTAAGGTGGCATGCTGGTTACTAGATCCAGATTC
TCAGGAGCCGACTCTTCATAGCATAGTTACCAGTTTTCTTCCTCATGAGCTTCCACTCCTAGAAGGGATG
GAGACCAGCCAAGGGATTCAAAGCCTGGGGCTAAATGCTGGCAGTGAGCATTCTGGGCGATACAGAGCAT
CTGTGGAGTCCATTCTCATCTTCAACTCTATGAATCAGCTCAACTCTTTGTTGCAGAAGGAAAACCTTCA
AGATGTTTTCCGTAAGGTGGAAATGCCCTCTCAGTACTGCTTGGCCTTGCTAGAACTAAATGGAATTGGC
TTTAGTACTGCAGAATGTGAAAGTCAGAAACATATAATGCAAGCCAAGCTGGATGCAATTGAGACCCAGG
CCTATCAACTAGCTGGCCACAGTTTTTCTTTCACCAGTTCAGATGACATCGCTGAGGTTTTATTTTTGGA
ATTGAAGTTGCCCCCAAATAGAGAGATGAAAAACCAAGGCAGCAAGAAAACTCTGGGTTCTACCAGAAGA
GGGATTGACAATGGACGCAAGCTAAGGCTGGGAAGACAGTTCAGCACTAGTAAGGACGTTTTAAATAAAT
TAAAGGCATTACATCCTTTACCAGGCTTGATATTAGAATGGAGAAGAATCACTAATGCTATTACCAAAGT
GGTCTTTCCC
